Addgene plasmid #243978: pUPD3_RBS_J61129
Purpose: GoldenBraid2.0 Ribosome binding site.
Depositing lab: Christophe Herman. Depositing organization: Baylor College of Medicine. Publication: GoldenBraid2.0 E. coli: a comprehensive and characterized toolkit for enterics. Cooke MB, Welch KT, Ramirez LD, Wen AX, Marciano DC, Herman C. Synth Biol (Oxf). 2025 Aug 14;10(1):ysaf015. doi: 10.1093/synbio/ysaf015. eCollection 2025. PubMed 40927394.
Backbone
  Vector backbone: pUPD3
  Vector type: Bacterial Expression
Growth in bacteria
  Bacterial resistance: Chloramphenicol, 25 μg/mL
  Growth temperature: 37°C
  Growth strain: DH5alpha
  Copy number: High Copy
Gene/Insert
  Gene/Insert name: J61129
  Species: Synthetic
  Insert size (bp): 20
  Cloning method: Golden Gate
Terms and licenses: Academic/Nonprofit Terms; Industry Terms: Not Available to Industry
How to cite: pUPD3_RBS_J61129 was a gift from Christophe Herman (Addgene plasmid # 243978 ; http://n2t.net/addgene:243978 ; RRID:Addgene_243978)
