[The description below was written by a language model from this plasmid's Addgene catalogue record and pLannotate feature annotations shown in this document.]
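Description:
pUPD3_RBS_J61129 is a small (about 2.4 kb) GoldenBraid2.0 part-domestication plasmid that stores a single synthetic ribosome binding site, J61129, as a reusable building block for modular assembly in E. coli and related enteric bacteria. It is built on the pUPD3 entry backbone and catalogued as a bacterial expression vector, although it functions as a parts carrier rather than as an expression construct in its own right. Propagation relies on a high-copy ColE1/pUC-type origin. Selection is by chloramphenicol, conferred by the cat gene (chloramphenicol acetyltransferase) driven by its native cat promoter.

The payload is only 20 bp, was introduced by Golden Gate cloning, and is too short to be picked up as a feature in the automated annotation. Judging from the layout, it most likely sits in the cloning region bracketed by the T7 and SP6 phage promoters, where a short residual lacZα fragment also lies. That fragment is consistent with a blue/white screening cassette having been displaced by the part, though the record does not say so explicitly. An f1 origin, which allows single-stranded DNA production with helper phage, and a small tet promoter fragment are also annotated as backbone remnants.

In the GoldenBraid system, parts held in such entry vectors are released by type IIS restriction enzymes with defined overhangs and joined in order with promoters, coding sequences and terminators to form transcriptional units. This plasmid supplies the translation initiation element in such assemblies. The record does not state the strength of this ribosome binding site or the specific overhangs that flank it.
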