Features (pLannotate 1.2.2; 8 found; start..end, strand, type, name):
     72..90      -  promoter       SP6 promoter: promoter for bacteriophage SP6 RNA polymerase
    237..825     -  rep_origin     ori: high-copy-number ColE1/pMB1/pBR322/pUC origin of replication
    940..1042    +  promoter       cat promoter: promoter of the E. coli cat gene encoding chloramphenicol acetyltransferase
   1043..1699    +  CDS            cat: CAT_ECOLX - Experimental evidence at protein level: Swiss-Prot protein existence level 1. This enzyme is an effector of chloramphenicol resistance in bacteria. From Escherichia coli. This protein is used as a marker in many commonly used cloning vectors, such as pACYC184.
   1787..1804    -  promoter       tet promoter (fragment): E. coli promoter for tetracycline efflux protein gene
   1815..2270    +  rep_origin     f1 ori (sequence partly withheld): f1 bacteriophage origin of replication; arrow indicates direction of (+) strand synthesis
   2289..2310    -  CDS            lacZα (fragment): LacZα fragment of β-galactosidase; lacZ fragment
   2313..2331    +  promoter       T7 promoter: promoter for bacteriophage T7 RNA polymerase
>Addgene plasmid #243978 | pUPD3_RBS_J61129 | addgene full sequence | sequence record 487809 | Addgene NGS Result
GGTCTCGCAAAGAGAAAGATTGGACGTACTGAATGCGAGACCACTCATCGCCCAATCACTAGTGAATTCG
TTCTATAGTGTCACCTAAATACCATAGAGCCGTTGGTCATAGCTGTTTCCTGTCCAGGCATCATGACACG
GTTATCCACAGAATCAGGGGATAACGCAGGAAAGAACATGTGAGCAAAAGGCCAGCAAAAGGCCAGGAAC
CGTAAAAAGGCCGCGTTGCTGGCGTTTTTCCATAGGCTCCGCCCCCCTGACGAGCATCACAAAAATCGAC
GCTCAAGTCAGAGGTGGCGAAACCCGACAGGACTATAAAGATACCAGGCGTTTCCCCCTGGAAGCTCCCT
CGTGCGCTCTCCTGTTCCGACCCTGCCGCTTACCGGATACCTGTCCGCCTTTCTCCCTTCGGGAAGCGTG
GCGCTTTCTCATAGCTCACGCTGTAGGTATCTCAGTTCGGTGTAGGTCGTTCGCTCCAAGCTGGGCTGTG
TGCACGAACCCCCCGTTCAGCCCGACCGCTGCGCCTTATCCGGTAACTATCGTCTTGAGTCCAACCCGGT
AAGACACGACTTATCGCCACTGGCAGCAGCCACTGGTAACAGGATTAGCAGAGCGAGGTATGTAGGCGGT
GCTACAGAGTTCTTGAAGTGGTGGCCTAACTACGGCTACACTAGAAGAACAGTATTTGGTATCTGCGCTC
TGCTGAAGCCAGTTACCTTCGGAAAAAGAGTTGGTAGCTCTTGATCCGGCAAACAAACCACCGCTGGTAG
CGGTGGTTTTTTTGTTTGCAAGCAGCAGATTACGCGCAGAAAAAAAGGATCTCAAGAAGATCCTTTGATC
TTTTCTACGGGGTCTGACGCTCAGTGGAACGAAAACTCACGTTAAGGGATTTTGGTCATGAGATTATCAA
AAAGGATCTTCACCTAGATCCTTTTGTGATGATCGGCACGTAAGAGGTTCCAACTTTCACCATAATGAAA
TAAGATCACTACCGGGCGTATTTTTTGAGTTATCGAGATTTTCAGGAGCTAAGGAAGCTAAAATGGAGAA
AAAAATCACTGGATATACCACCGTTGATATATCCCAATGGCATCGTAAAGAACATTTTGAGGCATTTCAG
TCAGTTGCTCAATGTACCTATAACCAGACCGTTCAGCTGGATATTACGGCCTTTTTAAAGACCGTAAAGA
AAAATAAGCACAAGTTTTATCCGGCCTTTATTCACATTCTTGCCCGCCTGATGAATGCTCATCCGGAATT
CCGTATGGCAATGAAAGACGGTGAGCTGGTGATATGGGATAGTGTTCACCCTTGTTACACCGTTTTCCAT
GAGCAAACTGAAACGTTTTCATCGCTCTGGAGTGAATACCACGACGATTTCCGGCAGTTTCTACACATAT
ATTCGCAAGATGTGGCGTGTTACGGTGAAAACCTGGCCTATTTCCCTAAAGGGTTTATTGAGAATATGTT
TTTCGTGTCAGCCAATCCCTGGGTGAGTTTCACCAGTTTTGATTTAAACGTGGCCAATATGGACAACTTC
TTCGCCCCCGTTTTCACCATGGGCAAATATTATACGCAAGGCGACAAGGTGCTGATGCCGCTGGCGATTC
AGGTTCATCATGCCGTTTGTGATGGCTTCCATGTCGGCAGAATGCTTAATGAATTACAACAGTACTGCGA
TGAGTGGCAGGGCGGGGCGTAATTTTTTTAAGGCAGTTATTGGTGCCCTTAAACGCCTGGTTGCTACGCC
TGAATAAGTGATAATAAGCGGATGAATGGCAGAAATTCGATGATAAGCTGTCAAACATGATGT
[125 nt withheld, positions 1814-1938]
C
[91 nt withheld, positions 1940-2030]
AGGGTGATGGTTCACGTAGTGGGCCAGCGCCCTGATAGACGGTTTTTCGCCCTTTGACGTTGGAGTCCAC
GTTCTTT
[37 nt withheld, positions 2108-2144]
ACCCTATCTCGGTCTATTCTTTTGATTTATAAGGGATTTTGCCGATTTCGGCCTATTGGTTAAAAAATGA
GCTGATTTAACAAAAATTTAACGCGAATTTTAACAAAATATTAACGCTTACAATTTTAACATTGTAGAAA
CGCATGTAAAACGACGGCCAGTGAATTGTAATACGACTCACTATAGGGTGAATTCCGCTTAGGACCTTAG
ATATTGATCTCAA
